>Addgene plasmid #44534 | pUK421 | addgene partial sequence | sequence record 64132 | GAL1 5'-AATATACCTCTATACTTTAACGTC-3'
AATCAATACAATAAAATAATGTCCGGTAGAGGTAAAGGTGGTAAAGGTCTAGGAAAAGGTGGTGCCAAGC
GTCACAGAAAGATTCTAAGAGATAACATTCAAGGTATCACTAAGCCAGCTATCAGAAGATTAGCTAGAAG
AGGTGGTGTCAAGCGTATTTCTGGTTTGATCTACGAAGAAGTCAGAGCCGTCTTGAAATCCTTCTTGGAA
TCCGTCATCAGGGACTCTGTTACTTACACTGAACACGCCAAGAGAAAGACTGTTACTTCTTTGGATGTTG
TTTATGCTTTGAAGAGACAAGGTAGAACCTTATATGGTTTCGGTGGTTAAACAATCGGTGGTTAAACAAT
CGGTGTTTGAAATTATTTTCATGCCTTTCAAAAAATAAAATAACGATCATTCTATTGGGAATATAATAGA
ACCTTATGTATGCATTTTTCGGTTTTTTATTATTTCATGTACTATATATATTAAAAATAAGTCTCAATAA
AAGAAACTAGTTTCCGAACTGTCTTAGATAGTCTTCCCTTATGTGCTCCTCCATTTCATTGCCGTTGAGT
GCTTCGACGTGGCGTTCGTGTCCCCTCTGTTGGTTAAGCAGATTTACCCAAATATTTACGCAGAAACCCA
TGGAATCCTCAATTTCACGCTTTTTCTTGGGACATCTGCACCAATTCCACATGTTAAAATAGTGAAGGAG
CATGTTCGGCACACAGTGGACCGAACGTGGGGTAAGTGCACTAGGGTCCGGTTAAACGGATCTCGCATTG
ATGAGGCAACGCTAATTATCAACATATAGATTGTTATCTATCTGCATGAA
