[The description below was written by a language model from this plasmid's Addgene catalogue record.]
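Description:
pUK421 is a yeast expression plasmid built on the pTSB1-1 backbone and carrying a GAL1-HHF2 cassette from Saccharomyces cerevisiae. HHF2 is one of the two budding yeast gene copies that encode histone H4. Here it is placed under the control of the galactose-inducible GAL promoter, with the insert cloned by restriction enzymes between a BamHI site at the 5′ end and a HindIII site at the 3′ end; the record does not say whether these sites survived cloning. The plasmid is propagated in E. coli under ampicillin selection. The record does not state its copy number, the yeast selectable marker, or the yeast replication or maintenance elements (for example centromeric versus 2μ), and no feature table is available to fill in these details.

The GAL1 promoter is strongly induced in galactose and tightly repressed in glucose, so this design makes H4 synthesis depend on the carbon source. In a strain that lacks functional chromosomal H4 genes, switching from galactose to glucose would shut off the only source of H4 and progressively deplete the histone. This fits the associated publication, which examined how histone H4 depletion affects the cell cycle and transcription in S. cerevisiae. The construct therefore serves as a conditional H4 expression tool for studying the consequences of nucleosome loss on chromatin structure, gene regulation and cell-cycle progression. No epitope tags, reporters or mutations in the HHF2 coding region are recorded.
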