Addgene plasmid #44534: pUK421
Depositing lab: Michael Grunstein. Depositing organization: University of California, Los Angeles (UCLA). Publication: Effects of histone H4 depletion on the cell cycle and transcription of Saccharomyces cerevisiae. Kim UJ, Han M, Kayne P, Grunstein M. EMBO J. 1988 Jul;7(7):2211-9. PubMed 3046933.
Backbone
  Vector backbone: pTSB1-1
  Vector type: Yeast Expression
Growth in bacteria
  Bacterial resistance: Ampicillin, 100 μg/mL
  Growth temperature: 37°C
  Growth strain: XL1 Blue
  Copy number: Unknown
Gene/Insert
  Gene/Insert name: GAL1-HHF2
  Species: S. cerevisiae (budding yeast)
  Promoter: GAL
  Cloning method: Restriction Enzyme; 5′ cloning site BamH I (unknown if destroyed); 3′ cloning site HindIII (unknown if destroyed)
  Sequencing primers: 5′ AATATACCTCTATACTTTAACGTC
Terms and licenses: Academic/Nonprofit Terms; Industry Terms: Not Available to Industry
How to cite: pUK421 was a gift from Michael Grunstein (Addgene plasmid # 44534 ; http://n2t.net/addgene:44534 ; RRID:Addgene_44534)
